Addgene plasmid #248356: pANC79a(P4-GGGSGGG-cTEV-HA-IRES-dTomato)
Purpose: Lentiviral vector that can express P4 along with C terminal split TEV. Expressed off of CMV tet ON promoter with dTomato marker
Depositing lab: Arnab Mukherjee. Depositing organization: University of California, Santa Barbara. Publication: A programmable genetic platform for engineering noninvasive biosensors. Chacko AN, Dhanabalan KM, Wan J, Chien R, Anderson NT, Xu B, Pham K, Tiwari R, Mukherjee A. Sci Adv. 2026 Jan 16;12(3):eaec1211. doi: 10.1126/sciadv.aec1211. Epub 2026 Jan 14. PubMed 41533785.
Backbone
  Vector backbone: pLenti
  Vector type: Lentiviral
Growth in bacteria
  Bacterial resistance: Ampicillin, 100 μg/mL
  Growth temperature: 37°C
  Growth strain: NEB Stable
  Copy number: Low Copy
Gene/Insert
  Gene/Insert name: P4-GGGSGGG-cTEV-HA
  Species: Synthetic
  Promoter: tight TRE
  Cloning method: Gibson Cloning
Terms and licenses: Academic/Nonprofit Terms; Industry Terms: Not Available to Industry
Depositor comments: Dimerizes with P3-nTEV construct, Addgene Plasmid # 248357.
How to cite: pANC79a(P4-GGGSGGG-cTEV-HA-IRES-dTomato) was a gift from Arnab Mukherjee (Addgene plasmid # 248356 ; http://n2t.net/addgene:248356 ; RRID:Addgene_248356)
