[The description below was written by a language model from this plasmid's Addgene catalogue record and pLannotate feature annotations shown in this document.]
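Description:
pANC79a(P4-GGGSGGG-cTEV-HA-IRES-dTomato) is a third-generation-style, self-inactivating lentiviral transfer vector on a pLenti backbone, about 9.9 kb in the sequenced record. It is propagated in E. coli under ampicillin selection (AmpR with its bla promoter). The feature table annotates a ColE1/pUC-type origin, although the catalogue lists the plasmid as low copy. An f1 origin and remnants of a lac/lacZα cloning region are also present. The viral portion has an RSV promoter driving a truncated HIV-1 5' LTR, followed by the Ψ packaging signal with a gag fragment, the RRE for Rev-dependent export of the genomic RNA, and the cPPT/CTS. It ends in a ΔU3 3' LTR, which inactivates LTR promoter activity after integration, followed by an SV40 polyadenylation signal.

The payload sits between attB1 and attB2 Gateway sites and is transcribed from the tight TRE promoter (seven tet operators upstream of a minimal CMV promoter). Expression therefore depends on a tetracycline-controlled transactivator, which is not annotated in this plasmid and would have to be supplied separately. The synthetic open reading frame fuses a peptide called P4, through a GGGSGGG linker, to the C-terminal fragment of split TEV protease with an HA epitope tag. Only the TEV portion is picked up by the automated annotation. An EMCV IRES then allows translation of dTomato from the same transcript, marking expressing cells with orange-red fluorescence, and a WPRE enhances transcript expression. Downstream, a mouse PGK promoter drives NeoR/KanR, permitting G418 selection of transduced mammalian cells.

According to the depositor, P4 dimerizes with a partner P3-nTEV construct. This pairing presumably brings the two protease halves together to reconstitute TEV activity, and the associated work concerns a programmable platform for genetically encoded biosensors.
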