Features (pLannotate 1.2.2; 34 found; start..end, strand, type, name):
     94..112     -  promoter       T7 promoter: promoter for bacteriophage T7 RNA polymerase
    120..275     +  CDS            lacZα (fragment): LacZα fragment of β-galactosidase; lacZ fragment
    280..735     +  rep_origin     f1 ori (sequence partly withheld): f1 bacteriophage origin of replication; arrow indicates direction of (+) strand synthesis
    761..865     +  promoter       AmpR promoter: bla
    866..1726    +  CDS            AmpR: β-lactamase; bla; confers resistance to ampicillin, carbenicillin, and related antibiotics
   1897..2485    +  rep_origin     ori: high-copy-number ColE1/pMB1/pBR322/pUC origin of replication
   2668..2760    +  CDS            lacI (fragment): lac repressor; lacI; The lac repressor binds to the lac operator to inhibit transcription in E. coli. This inhibition can be relieved by adding lactose or isopropyl-β-D-thiogalactopyranoside (IPTG).
   2773..2794    +  protein_bind   CAP binding site: CAP binding activates transcription in the presence of cAMP. E. coli catabolite activator protein
   2809..2839    +  promoter       lac promoter: promoter for the E. coli lac operon
   2847..2863    +  protein_bind   lac operator: The lac repressor binds to the lac operator to inhibit transcription in E. coli. This inhibition can be relieved by adding lactose or isopropyl-β-D-thiogalactopyranoside (IPTG). lac repressor encoded by lacI
   2908..2926    +  promoter       T3 promoter: promoter for bacteriophage T3 RNA polymerase
   2954..3180    +  promoter       RSV promoter: Rous sarcoma virus enhancer/promoter
   3181..3361    +  LTR            5' LTR (truncated): truncated 5' long terminal repeat (LTR) from HIV-1
   3408..3533    +  misc_feature   HIV-1 Ψ: packaging signal of human immunodeficiency virus type 1
   3517..3880    +  CDS            HIV-1 gag (fragment): gag protein from human immunodeficiency virus 1; gag
   4026..4259    +  misc_feature   RRE: The Rev response element (RRE) of HIV-1 allows for Rev-dependent mRNA export from the nucleus to the cytoplasm.
   4636..4736    +  CDS            Rev (fragment): human immunodeficiency virus 1 (HIV-1) Rev protein; rev; enhances nuclear export of unspliced and incompletely spliced viral mRNAs
   4755..4872    +  misc_feature   cPPT/CTS: central polypurine tract and central termination sequence of HIV-1
   4894..5208    +  promoter       tight TRE promoter: Tet-responsive promoter PTight, consisting of seven tet operator sequences followed by the minimal CMV promoter
   5213..5239    +  misc_feature   MCS (fragment): pUC18/19 multiple cloning site
   5286..5310    +  protein_bind   attB1: mutant version of attB; recombination site for the Gateway® BP reaction BP Clonase™
   5339..5391    +  misc_feature   MCS: multiple cloning site
   5550..5921    +  CDS            POLG_TEV (fragment): Experimental evidence at protein level: Swiss-Prot protein existence level 1. [Nuclear inclusion protein A]: has RNA-binding and proteolytic activities. From Tobacco etch virus (TEV).
   6063..6525    +  misc_feature   IRES: internal ribosome entry site (IRES) of the encephalomyocarditis virus (EMCV)
   6539..7240    +  CDS            dTomato: dTomato is a basic (constitutively fluorescent) orange fluorescent protein published in 2004, derived from Discosoma sp.. It is reported to be a somewhat slowly-maturing dimer with low acid sensitivity.
   7268..7292    -  protein_bind   attB2: mutant version of attB; recombination site for the Gateway® BP reaction BP Clonase™
   7323..7911    +  misc_feature   WPRE: woodchuck hepatitis virus posttranscriptional regulatory element
   7954..8453    +  promoter       PGK promoter: mouse phosphoglycerate kinase 1 promoter
   8467..9270    +  CDS            NeoR/KanR: aminoglycoside phosphotransferase from Tn5; aph(3')-II (or nptII); confers resistance to neomycin, kanamycin, and G418 (Geneticin®)
   9291..9359    +  CDS            nef (fragment): NEF_HV1Z2 - Experimental evidence at protein level: Swiss-Prot protein existence level 1. Extracellular Nef protein targets CD4(+) T-lymphocytes for apoptosis by interacting with CXCR4 surface receptors. From Human immunodeficiency virus type 1 group M subtype D (isolate Z2/CDC-Z34) (HIV-1).
   9373..9593    +  LTR            3' LTR (ΔU3) (fragment): self-inactivating 3' long terminal repeat (LTR) from HIV-1
   9665..9786    +  polyA_signal   SV40 poly(A) signal: SV40 polyadenylation signal
   9805..9826    +  rep_origin     SV40 ori (fragment): SV40 origin of replication
   9826..73      +  rep_origin     SV40 ori (across the origin): SV40 origin of replication
>Addgene plasmid #248356 | pANC79a(P4-GGGSGGG-cTEV-HA-IRES-dTomato) | addgene full sequence | sequence record 497884 | Addgene NGS Result
ATTTATGCAGAGGCCGAGGCCGCCTCGGCCTCTGAGCTATTCCAGAAGTAGTGAGGAGGCTTTTTTGGAG
GCCTAGGGACGTACCCAATTCGCCCTATAGTGAGTCGTATTACGCGCGCTCACTGGCCGTCGTTTTACAA
CGTCGTGACTGGGAAAACCCTGGCGTTACCCAACTTAATCGCCTTGCAGCACATCCCCCTTTCGCCAGCT
GGCGTAATAGCGAAGAGGCCCGCACCGATCGCCCTTCCCAACAGTTGCGCAGCCTGAATGGCGAATGGG
[51 nt withheld, positions 280-330]
T
[72 nt withheld, positions 332-403]
C
[91 nt withheld, positions 405-495]
A
[49 nt withheld, positions 497-545]
CCTTTGACGTTGGAGTCCACGTTCTTT
[37 nt withheld, positions 573-609]
ACCCTATCTCGGTCTATTCTTTTGATTTATAAGGGATTTTGCCGATTTCGGCCTATTGGTTAAAAAATGA
GCTGATTTAACAAAAATTTAACGCGAATTTTAACAAAATATTAACGCTTACAATTTAGGTGGCACTTTTC
GGGGAAATGTGCGCGGAACCCCTATTTGTTTATTTTTCTAAATACATTCAAATATGTATCCGCTCATGAG
ACAATAACCCTGATAAATGCTTCAATAATATTGAAAAAGGAAGAGTATGAGTATTCAACATTTCCGTGTC
GCCCTTATTCCCTTTTTTGCGGCATTTTGCCTTCCTGTTTTTGCTCACCCAGAAACGCTGGTGAAAGTAA
AAGATGCTGAAGATCAGTTGGGTGCACGAGTGGGTTACATCGAACTGGATCTCAACAGCGGTAAGATCCT
TGAGAGTTTTCGCCCCGAAGAACGTTTTCCAATGATGAGCACTTTTAAAGTTCTGCTATGTGGCGCGGTA
TTATCCCGTATTGACGCCGGGCAAGAGCAACTCGGTCGCCGCATACACTATTCTCAGAATGACTTGGTTG
AGTACTCACCAGTCACAGAAAAGCATCTTACGGATGGCATGACAGTAAGAGAATTATGCAGTGCTGCCAT
AACCATGAGTGATAACACTGCGGCCAACTTACTTCTGACAACGATCGGAGGACCGAAGGAGCTAACCGCT
TTTTTGCACAACATGGGGGATCATGTAACTCGCCTTGATCGTTGGGAACCGGAGCTGAATGAAGCCATAC
CAAACGACGAGCGTGACACCACGATGCCTGTAGCAATGGCAACAACGTTGCGCAAACTATTAACTGGCGA
ACTACTTACTCTAGCTTCCCGGCAACAATTAATAGACTGGATGGAGGCGGATAAAGTTGCAGGACCACTT
CTGCGCTCGGCCCTTCCGGCTGGCTGGTTTATTGCTGATAAATCTGGAGCCGGTGAGCGTGGGTCTCGCG
GTATCATTGCAGCACTGGGGCCAGATGGTAAGCCCTCCCGTATCGTAGTTATCTACACGACGGGGAGTCA
GGCAACTATGGATGAACGAAATAGACAGATCGCTGAGATAGGTGCCTCACTGATTAAGCATTGGTAACTG
TCAGACCAAGTTTACTCATATATACTTTAGATTGATTTAAAACTTCATTTTTAATTTAAAAGGATCTAGG
TGAAGATCCTTTTTGATAATCTCATGACCAAAATCCCTTAACGTGAGTTTTCGTTCCACTGAGCGTCAGA
CCCCGTAGAAAAGATCAAAGGATCTTCTTGAGATCCTTTTTTTCTGCGCGTAATCTGCTGCTTGCAAACA
AAAAAACCACCGCTACCAGCGGTGGTTTGTTTGCCGGATCAAGAGCTACCAACTCTTTTTCCGAAGGTAA
CTGGCTTCAGCAGAGCGCAGATACCAAATACTGTTCTTCTAGTGTAGCCGTAGTTAGGCCACCACTTCAA
GAACTCTGTAGCACCGCCTACATACCTCGCTCTGCTAATCCTGTTACCAGTGGCTGCTGCCAGTGGCGAT
AAGTCGTGTCTTACCGGGTTGGACTCAAGACGATAGTTACCGGATAAGGCGCAGCGGTCGGGCTGAACGG
GGGGTTCGTGCACACAGCCCAGCTTGGAGCGAACGACCTACACCGAACTGAGATACCTACAGCGTGAGCT
ATGAGAAAGCGCCACGCTTCCCGAAGGGAGAAAGGCGGACAGGTATCCGGTAAGCGGCAGGGTCGGAACA
GGAGAGCGCACGAGGGAGCTTCCAGGGGGAAACGCCTGGTATCTTTATAGTCCTGTCGGGTTTCGCCACC
TCTGACTTGAGCGTCGATTTTTGTGATGCTCGTCAGGGGGGCGGAGCCTATGGAAAAACGCCAGCAACGC
GGCCTTTTTACGGTTCCTGGCCTTTTGCTGGCCTTTTGCTCACATGTTCTTTCCTGCGTTATCCCCTGAT
TCTGTGGATAACCGTATTACCGCCTTTGAGTGAGCTGATACCGCTCGCCGCAGCCGAACGACCGAGCGCA
GCGAGTCAGTGAGCGAGGAAGCGGAAGAGCGCCCAATACGCAAACCGCCTCTCCCCGCGCGTTGGCCGAT
TCATTAATGCAGCTGGCACGACAGGTTTCCCGACTGGAAAGCGGGCAGTGAGCGCAACGCAATTAATGTG
AGTTAGCTCACTCATTAGGCACCCCAGGCTTTACACTTTATGCTTCCGGCTCGTATGTTGTGTGGAATTG
TGAGCGGATAACAATTTCACACAGGAAACAGCTATGACCATGATTACGCCAAGCGCGCAATTAACCCTCA
CTAAAGGGAACAAAAGCTGGAGCTGCAAGCTTAATGTAGTCTTATGCAATACTCTTGTAGTCTTGCAACA
TGGTAACGATGAGTTAGCAACATGCCTTACAAGGAGAGAAAAAGCACCGTGCATGCCGATTGGTGGAAGT
AAGGTGGTACGATCGTGCCTTATTAGGAAGGCAACAGACGGGTCTGACATGGATTGGACGAACCACTGAA
TTGCCGCATTGCAGAGATATTGTATTTAAGTGCCTAGCTCGATACATAAACGGGTCTCTCTGGTTAGACC
AGATCTGAGCCTGGGAGCTCTCTGGCTAACTAGGGAACCCACTGCTTAAGCCTCAATAAAGCTTGCCTTG
AGTGCTTCAAGTAGTGTGTGCCCGTCTGTTGTGTGACTCTGGTAACTAGAGATCCCTCAGACCCTTTTAG
TCAGTGTGGAAAATCTCTAGCAGTGGCGCCCGAACAGGGACTTGAAAGCGAAAGGGAAACCAGAGGAGCT
CTCTCGACGCAGGACTCGGCTTGCTGAAGCGCGCACGGCAAGAGGCGAGGGGCGGCGACTGGTGAGTACG
CCAAAAATTTTGACTAGCGGAGGCTAGAAGGAGAGAGATGGGTGCGAGAGCGTCAGTATTAAGCGGGGGA
GAATTAGATCGCGATGGGAAAAAATTCGGTTAAGGCCAGGGGGAAAGAAAAAATATAAATTAAAACATAT
AGTATGGGCAAGCAGGGAGCTAGAACGATTCGCAGTTAATCCTGGCCTGTTAGAAACATCAGAAGGCTGT
AGACAAATACTGGGACAGCTACAACCATCCCTTCAGACAGGATCAGAAGAACTTAGATCATTATATAATA
CAGTAGCAACCCTCTATTGTGTGCATCAAAGGATAGAGATAAAAGACACCAAGGAAGCTTTAGACAAGAT
AGAGGAAGAGCAAAACAAAAGTAAGACCACCGCACAGCAAGCGGCCGCTGATCTTCAGACCTGGAGGAGG
AGATATGAGGGACAATTGGAGAAGTGAATTATATAAATATAAAGTAGTAAAAATTGAACCATTAGGAGTA
GCACCCACCAAGGCAAAGAGAAGAGTGGTGCAGAGAGAAAAAAGAGCAGTGGGAATAGGAGCTTTGTTCC
TTGGGTTCTTGGGAGCAGCAGGAAGCACTATGGGCGCAGCGTCAATGACGCTGACGGTACAGGCCAGACA
ATTATTGTCTGGTATAGTGCAGCAGCAGAACAATTTGCTGAGGGCTATTGAGGCGCAACAGCATCTGTTG
CAACTCACAGTCTGGGGCATCAAGCAGCTCCAGGCAAGAATCCTGGCTGTGGAAAGATACCTAAAGGATC
AACAGCTCCTGGGGATTTGGGGTTGCTCTGGAAAACTCATTTGCACCACTGCTGTGCCTTGGAATGCTAG
TTGGAGTAATAAATCTCTGGAACAGATTTGGAATCACACGACCTGGATGGAGTGGGACAGAGAAATTAAC
AATTACACAAGCTTAATACACTCCTTAATTGAAGAATCGCAAAACCAGCAAGAAAAGAATGAACAAGAAT
TATTGGAATTAGATAAATGGGCAAGTTTGTGGAATTGGTTTAACATAACAAATTGGCTGTGGTATATAAA
ATTATTCATAATGATAGTAGGAGGCTTGGTAGGTTTAAGAATAGTTTTTGCTGTACTTTCTATAGTGAAT
AGAGTTAGGCAGGGATATTCACCATTATCGTTTCAGACCCACCTCCCAACCCCGAGGGGACCCGACAGGC
CCGAAGGAATAGAAGAAGAAGGTGGAGAGAGAGACAGAGACAGATCCATTCGATTAGTGAACGGATCTCG
ACGGTATCGGTTAACTTTTAAAAGAAAAGGGGGGATTGGGGGGTACAGTGCAGGGGAAAGAATAGTAGAC
ATAATAGCAACAGACATACAAACTAAAGAATTACAAAAACAAATTACAAAAATTCAAAATTTTATCGATC
ACGAGACTAGCCTCGAGTTTACTCCCTATCAGTGATAGAGAACGTATGTCGAGTTTACTCCCTATCAGTG
ATAGAGAACGATGTCGAGTTTACTCCCTATCAGTGATAGAGAACGTATGTCGAGTTTACTCCCTATCAGT
GATAGAGAACGTATGTCGAGTTTACTCCCTATCAGTGATAGAGAACGTATGTCGAGTTTATCCCTATCAG
TGATAGAGAACGTATGTCGAGTTTACTCCCTATCAGTGATAGAGAACGTATGTCGAGGTAGGCGTGTACG
GTGGGAGGCCTATATAAGCAGAGCTCGTTTAGTGAACCGTCAGATCGCCTGGAGAATTCGAGCTCGGTAC
CCGGGGATCCACCGGTTCGTCGACTAGTCCAGTGTGGTGGAATTCTGCAGATATCAACAAGTTTGTACAA
AAAAGCAGGCTTTAAAGGAACCAATTCAGTCGACTGGATCTCGAGCTCAAGCTTCGAATTCTGCAGTCGA
CGGTACCGCGGGCCCGGGATCCACCGGTCGCCACCGAGCTCGGATCCAGTACCCTTCACCATGTCTCCTG
AGGACAAAATTGCCCAGCTCAAGCAAAAGATTCAGGCCCTTAAGCAAGAAAACCAGCAGCTCGAAGAAGA
AAATGCAGCATTGGAATATGGCGGGGGCTCTGGGGGTGGGAAAAGCATGTCTTCAATGGTGAGCGACACG
AGTTGTACCTTTCCCAGCTCCGACGGGATATTTTGGAAGCATTGGATTCAAACCAAAGACGGGCAGTGCG
GCAGTCCTCTCGTATCTACACGGGATGGGTTTATTGTAGGGATCCACTCTGCGTCCAATTTCACTAATAC
GAACAATTACTTTACCTCCGTGCCTAAGAACTTCATGGAATTGCTCACTAACCAGGAAGCCCAACAGTGG
GTATCTGGTTGGAGACTGAATGCTGATAGCGTCCTGTGGGGCGGTCACAAAGTCTTTATGTCTAAACCTG
AGGAACCATTTCAACCAGTTAAAGAGGCCACCCAACTGATGTCAGAACTGGTATACTCTCAATACCCATA
CGACGTTCCCGACTATGCGTAGCCCCTCTCCCTCCCCCCCCCCTAACGTTACTGGCCGAAGCCGCTTGGA
ATAAGGCCGGTGTGCGTTTGTCTATATGTTATTTTCCACCATATTGCCGTCTTTTGGCAATGTGAGGGCC
CGGAAACCTGGCCCTGTCTTCTTGACGAGCATTCCTAGGGGTCTTTCCCCTCTCGCCAAAGGAATGCAAG
GTCTGTTGAATGTCGTGAAGGAAGCAGTTCCTCTGGAAGCTTCTTGAAGACAAACAACGTCTGTAGCGAC
CCTTTGCAGGCAGCGGAACCCCCCACCTGGCGACAGGTGCCTCTGCGGCCAAAAGCCACGTGTATAAGAT
ACACCTGCAAAGGCGGCACAACCCCAGTGCCACGTTGTGAGTTGGATAGTTGTGGAAAGAGTCAAATGGC
TCTCCTCAAGCGTATTCAACAAGGGGCTGAAGGATGCCCAGAAGGTACCCCATTGTATGGGATCTGATCT
GGGGCCTCGGTGCACATGCTTTACATGTGTTTAGTCGAGGTTAAAAAAACGTCTAGGCCCCCCGAACCAC
GGGGACGTGGTTTTCCTTTGAAAAACACGATGATAATATGGCCACAACCATGGTGAGCAAGGGCGAGGAG
GTCATCAAAGAGTTCATGCGCTTCAAGGTGCGCATGGAGGGCTCCATGAACGGCCACGAGTTCGAGATCG
AGGGCGAGGGCGAGGGCCGCCCCTACGAGGGCACCCAGACCGCCAAGCTGAAGGTGACCAAGGGCGGCCC
CCTGCCCTTCGCCTGGGACATCCTGTCCCCCCAGTTCATGTACGGCTCCAAGGCGTACGTGAAGCACCCC
GCCGACATCCCCGATTACAAGAAGCTGTCCTTCCCCGAGGGCTTCAAGTGGGAGCGCGTGATGAACTTCG
AGGACGGCGGTCTGGTGACCGTGACCCAGGACTCCTCCCTGCAGGACGGCACGCTGATCTACAAGGTGAA
GATGCGCGGCACCAACTTCCCCCCCGACGGCCCCGTAATGCAGAAGAAGACCATGGGCTGGGAGGCCTCC
ACCGAGCGCCTGTACCCCCGCGACGGCGTGCTGAAGGGCGAGATCCACCAGGCCCTGAAGCTGAAGGACG
GCGGCCACTACCTGGTGGAGTTCAAGACCATCTACATGGCCAAGAAGCCCGTGCAACTGCCCGGCTACTA
CTACGTGGACACCAAGCTGGACATCACCTCCCACAACGAGGACTACACCATCGTGGAACAGTACGAGCGC
TCCGAGGGCCGCCACCACCTGTTCCTGTACGGCATGGACGAGCTGTACAAGTAGAGCGGCCGCACTCGAG
ATATCTAGACCCAGCTTTCTTGTACAAAGTGGTTGATATCCAGCACAGTGGCGGCCGCTCGACAATCAAC
CTCTGGATTACAAAATTTGTGAAAGATTGACTGGTATTCTTAACTATGTTGCTCCTTTTACGCTATGTGG
ATACGCTGCTTTAATGCCTTTGTATCATGCTATTGCTTCCCGTATGGCTTTCATTTTCTCCTCCTTGTAT
AAATCCTGGTTGCTGTCTCTTTATGAGGAGTTGTGGCCCGTTGTCAGGCAACGTGGCGTGGTGTGCACTG
TGTTTGCTGACGCAACCCCCACTGGTTGGGGCATTGCCACCACCTGTCAGCTCCTTTCCGGGACTTTCGC
TTTCCCCCTCCCTATTGCCACGGCGGAACTCATCGCCGCCTGCCTTGCCCGCTGCTGGACAGGGGCTCGG
CTGTTGGGCACTGACAATTCCGTGGTGTTGTCGGGGAAGCTGACGTCCTTTCCATGGCTGCTCGCCTGTG
TTGCCACCTGGATTCTGCGCGGGACGTCCTTCTGCTACGTCCCTTCGGCCCTCAATCCAGCGGACCTTCC
TTCCCGCGGCCTGCTGCCGGCTCTGCGGCCTCTTCCGCGTCTTCGCCTTCGCCCTCAGACGAGTCGGATC
TCCCTTTGGGCCGCCTCCCCGCCTGGAATTCTGCAGATATCCGGACTAGTGATCTAATTCTACCGGGTAG
GGGAGGCGCTTTTCCCAAGGCAGTCTGGAGCATGCGCTTTAGCAGCCCCGCTGGGCACTTGGCGCTACAC
AAGTGGCCTCTGGCCTCGCACACATTCCACATCCACCGGTAGGCGCCAACCGGCTCCGTTCTTTGGTGGC
CCCTTCGCGCCACCTTCTACTCCTCCCCTAGTCAGGAAGTTCCCCCCCGCCCCGCAGCTCGCGTCGTGCA
GGACGTGACAAATGGAAGTAGCACGTCTCACTAGTCTCGTGCAGATGGACAGCACCGCTGAGCAATGGAA
GCGGGTAGGCCTTTGGGGCAGCGGCCAATAGCAGCTTTGCTCCTTCGCTTTCTGGGCTCAGAGGCTGGGA
AGGGGTGGGTCCGGGGGCGGGCTCAGGGGCGGGCTCAGGGGCGGGGCGGGCGCCCGAAGGTCCTCCGGAG
GCCCGGCATTCTGCACGCTTCAAAAGCGCACGTCTGCCGCGCTGTTCTCCTCTTCCTCATCTCCGGGCCT
TTCGACCTGCAGCCAATATGGGATCGGCCATTGAACAAGATGGATTGCACGCAGGTTCTCCGGCCGCTTG
GGTGGAGAGGCTATTCGGCTATGACTGGGCACAACAGACAATCGGCTGCTCTGATGCCGCCGTGTTCCGG
CTGTCAGCGCAGGGGCGCCCGGTTCTTTTTGTCAAGACCGACCTGTCCGGTGCCCTGAATGAACTGCAGG
ACGAGGCAGCGCGGCTATCGTGGCTGGCCACGACGGGCGTTCCTTGCGCAGCTGTGCTCGACGTTGTCAC
TGAAGCGGGAAGGGACTGGCTGCTATTGGGCGAAGTGCCGGGGCAGGATCTCCTGTCATCTCACCTTGCT
CCTGCCGAGAAAGTATCCATCATGGCTGATGCAATGCGGCGGCTGCATACGCTTGATCCGGCTACCTGCC
CATTCGACCACCAAGCGAAACATCGCATCGAGCGAGCACGTACTCGGATGGAAGCCGGTCTTGTCGATCA
GGATGATCTGGACGAAGAGCATCAGGGGCTCGCGCCAGCCGAACTGTTCGCCAGGCTCAAGGCGCGCATG
CCCGACGGCGAGGATCTCGTCGTGACCCATGGCGATGCCTGCTTGCCGAATATCATGGTGGAAAATGGCC
GCTTTTCTGGATTCATCGACTGTGGCCGGCTGGGTGTGGCGGACCGCTATCAGGACATAGCGTTGGCTAC
CCGTGATATTGCTGAAGAGCTTGGCGGCGAATGGGCTGACCGCTTCCTCGTGCTTTACGGTATCGCCGCT
CCCGATTCGCAGCGCATCGCCTTCTATCGCCTTCTTGACGAGTTCTTCTGAGGGGATCCGTCGAGGGCCC
GGTACCTTTAAGACCAATGACTTACAAGGCAGCTGTAGATCTTAGCCACTTTTTAAAAGAAAAGGGGGGA
CTGGAAGGCTAGCTCACTCCCAACGAAGACAAGATCTGCTTTTTGCTTGTACTGGGTCTCTCTAGTTAGA
CCAGATCTGAGCCTGGGAGCTCTCTGGCTAACTAGGGAACCCACTGCTTAAGCCTCAATAAAGCTTGCCT
TGAGTGCTTCAAGTAGTGTGTGCCCGTCTGTTGTGTGACTCTGGTAACTAGAGATCCCTCAGACCCTTTT
AGTCAGTGTGGAAAATCTCTAGCAGTAGTAGTTCATGTCATCTTATTATTCAGTATTTATAACTTGCAAA
GAAATGAATATCAGAGAGTGAGAGGAACTTGTTTATTGCAGCTTATAATGGTTACAAATAAAGCAATAGC
ATCACAAATTTCACAAATAAAGCATTTTTTTCACTGCATTCTAGTTGTGGTTTGTCCAAACTCATCAATG
TATCTTATCATGTCTGGCTCTAGCTATCCCGCCCCTAACTCCGCCCATCCCGCCCCTAACTCCGCCCAGT
TCCGCCCATTCTCCGCCCCATGGCTGACTAATTTTTTTT
